>Addgene plasmid #60992 | pMTB-Multibow-hB | addgene partial sequence | sequence record 100878 | Multibow-fwd 5'-gccaccacctgttcctgtag-3'
TATGGATACTTTATACGAAGTTATTGATCAATTCACAGCCACCATGCCAGAGCCAGCGAAGTCTGCTCCC
GCCCCGAAAAAGGGCTCCAAGAAGGCGGTGACTAAGGCGCAGAAGAAAGGCGGCAAGAAGCGCAAGCGCA
GCCGCAAGGAGAGCTATTCCATCTATGTGTACAAGGTTCTGAAGCAGGTCCACCCTGACACCGGCATTTC
GTCCAAGGCCATGGGCATCATGAATTCGTTTGTGAACGACATTTTCGAGCGCATCGCAGGTGAGGCTTCC
CGCCTGGCGCATTACAACAAGCGCTCGACCATCACCTCCAGGGAGATCCAGACGGCCGTGCGCCTGCTGC
TGCCTGGGGAGTTGGCCAAGCACGCCGTGTCCGAGGGTACTAAGGCCATCACCAAGTACACCAGCGCTGG
AGCGCCAGCTGGAGGTGCAGGTGCAGCAATGGTGAGCAAGGGCGAGGAGCTGTTCACCGGGGTGGTGCCC
ATCCTGGTCGAGCTGGACGGCGACGTAAACGGCCACAAGTTCAGCGTGAGGGGCGAGGGCGAGGGCGATG
CCACCAACGGCAAGCTGACCCTGAAGTTCATCTGCACCACCGGCAAG
