>Addgene plasmid #60992 | pMTB-Multibow-hB | addgene partial sequence | sequence record 102819 | Multibow-Rev 5'-CAGCAGGACCATTTATCATGCTGCTGC-3'
CCGAGAGTGATCCCGGCGGCGGTGCGGAACTCCAGCAGGACCATGTGATCGCGCTTCTCGTTGGGGTCTT
TGCTCAGCACGGACTGGGTGCTCAGGTAGTGGCTGTCGGGCAGCAGCACGGGGCCGTCGCCGATGGGGGT
GTTCTGCTGGTAGTGGTCGGCGAGCTGCACGCTGCCGTCCTCCACGTTGTGGCGGATCTTGAAGTTCACC
TTGATGCCGTTCTTCTGCTTGACGGCCATGATATAGATGTTGTGGCTGTTGAAGTTGTACTCCAGCTTGT
GCCCCAGGATGTTGCCGTCCTCCTTGAAGTCGACGCCCTTCAGCTCGATGCGGTTCACTAGGGTGTCGCC
CTCGAACTTCACCTCGGCGCGGGTCTTGTAGGTGCC
