>Addgene plasmid #60992 | pMTB-Multibow-hB | addgene partial sequence | sequence record 102820 | pMTBF2 5'-tttagggagtggtcctggtg-3'
TGTTCCTTTTTACTGAGCCCTACGACTCTGGCTGAGTGCCACACCGCCGGCAGCCGCAAAGCGGCTCAAA
CCATTGCCTTTTATGGTAATAATGAGAGAATGCAGAGGGACTTCCTTTGTCTGGCATATCTGAGGCGCGC
GCTGTCACTAGCGCCCACCAGCGGTCAGACTGTAGAATGCAGAGCAAAACAGGAAGTTGACTCCAGATGG
TCACATGCTTGCTGAAACNCCTCTCCCTGGCAGCAGTGCAATTCTAACAGTTTCCCTTTCTTTTACAGTT
CGCCATCCTAGGCCTATTTAGGTGACACTATAGAAGAGTACAAGCTACTTGTTCTTTTTGCAGGATCCGC
CACCATGACTAGCTCGAGATAACTTCGTATAGTATACCTTATACGAAGTTATCGAGCTCATAACTTCGTA
TAGGATACTTTATACGAAGTTATAACTCGAGATAACTTCGTATAGCATACATTATACGAAGTTATACCGG
C
