[The description below was written by a language model from this plasmid's Addgene catalogue record.]
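Description:
pMTB-Multibow-hB is a zebrafish transgenesis plasmid built on the pMTB backbone, which carries Tol2 transposon sites so that the cassette can be integrated into the genome by Tol2 transposase after injection. In bacteria it is selected with ampicillin and is recorded as a low-copy plasmid. The bacterial origin of replication is not stated, and no feature table accompanies the record, so the exact order and orientation of elements cannot be described beyond what the catalogue fields say.

The payload is the blue fluorescent protein EBFP2 fused at its N terminus to histone 2B, which tethers the reporter to chromatin and gives a nuclear signal. Expression is driven by the Bactin2 (beta-actin 2) promoter, commonly used for broad expression in zebrafish. The coding unit sits within an arrangement of repeated loxP sites designed so that the fluorescent protein is initially silent. Cre-mediated recombination then resolves the cassette into either a permanent ON or a permanent OFF state. The construct is one member of the Multibow set, in which several such binary switches encoding different colours and subcellular localisations are combined. Each cell then acquires a heritable, digital spectral barcode that is passed to its progeny, allowing clonal and lineage tracing by imaging.

The depositor notes that the repetitive loxP sites make these plasmids prone to recombination in E. coli. This can cause instability, low yields in larger preparations and poor-quality sequencing reads that do not necessarily indicate an incorrect clone. The variable region is best verified by sequencing from its distal end, since a read from the SP6 site may not reach it.
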