Addgene plasmid #60992: pMTB-Multibow-hB
Purpose: Part of Multibow set of constructs--each FP gene is initially not expressed and then adopts a permanent ON or OFF status upon Cre-mediated recombination. Encodes nuclear EBFP2.
Depositing lab: Sean Megason. Depositing organization: Harvard Medical School. Publication: Multibow: digital spectral barcodes for cell tracing. Xiong F, Obholzer ND, Noche RR, Megason SG. PLoS One. 2015 May 26;10(5):e0127822. doi: 10.1371/journal.pone.0127822. eCollection 2015. PONE-D-14-56414 PubMed 26010570.
Backbone
  Vector backbone: pMTB
  Vector type: Zebrafish
Growth in bacteria
  Bacterial resistance: Ampicillin, 100 μg/mL
  Growth temperature: 37°C
  Growth strain: Stbl3
  Copy number: Low Copy
Gene/Insert
  Gene/Insert name: EBFP2
  Species: Synthetic
  Promoter: Bactin2
  Tag / fusion protein: histone 2B tag (N terminal on insert)
  Cloning method: Gibson Cloning
  Sequencing primers: 5′ SP6; 3′ CAGCAGGACCATTTATCATGCTGCTGC
Terms and licenses: Academic/Nonprofit Terms; Industry Terms: Not Available to Industry
Depositor comments: Multibow constructs contain repetitive loxP sites that make these constructs prone to recombination. The constructs display a few issues with bacterial stability and sequencing that need to be considered when amplifying, storing and using them. First, in our hands Multibow constructs have displayed instability in E.coli cultures and had low yield in Maxi/Midi-preps. Mini-prep is recommended to harvest Multibow constructs. For transformation, we have had success with 5-alpha F'Iq cells (NEB). Second, the sequencing of Multibow constructs may run into problems of low quality/inaccurate reads. A problematic trace file does not necessarily mean the construct is wrong or the sample has mixed sequences. Third, before using the constructs harvested from mini-prep for injections, we recommend a further purification step using DNA purification kits such as MinElute PCR purification kit (Qiagen). All Multibow constructs share a backbone of pMTB vector (AMP resistance) containing the tol2 sites for transgenic insertion and the loxP recombination sites. To validate the variable region, we recommend sequencing with this specific primer: 5'-CAGCAGGACCATTTATCATGCTGCTGC-3', which recognizes the end of the variable region. The Sp6 primer may not provide enough reading length to reach the variable region.
How to cite: pMTB-Multibow-hB was a gift from Sean Megason (Addgene plasmid # 60992 ; http://n2t.net/addgene:60992 ; RRID:Addgene_60992)
